Addgene plasmid #139194: pcDNA3.1 Mfn2-HA S27D
Purpose: Expresses C-terminal HA tagged human Mfn2 S27D in mammalian cells
Depositing lab: Allan Weissman. Depositing organization: National Cancer Institute (NCI). Publication: Stress-induced phosphorylation and proteasomal degradation of mitofusin 2 facilitates mitochondrial fragmentation and apoptosis. Leboucher GP, Tsai YC, Yang M, Shaw KC, Zhou M, Veenstra TD, Glickman MH, Weissman AM. Mol Cell. 2012 Aug 24;47(4):547-57. doi: 10.1016/j.molcel.2012.05.041. Epub 2012 Jun 28. PubMed 22748923.
Backbone
  Vector backbone: pcDNA3.1+
  Backbone manufacturer: Thermo Fisher Scientific
  Backbone size w/o insert (bp): 5428
  Total vector size (bp): 7701
  Vector type: Mammalian Expression
  Selectable markers: Neomycin (select with G418)
Growth in bacteria
  Bacterial resistance: Ampicillin, 100 μg/mL
  Growth temperature: 37°C
  Growth strain: DH5alpha
  Copy number: High Copy
Gene/Insert
  Gene/Insert name: MFN2 (alt name: Mitofusin 2)
  Species: H. sapiens (human)
  Insert size (bp): 2273
  Mutation: Serine 27 to Aspartic Acid
  GenBank ID: NM_014874
  Entrez Gene: MFN2 (a.k.a. CMT2A, CMT2A2, CMT2A2A, CMT2A2B, CPRP1, HMSN6A, HSG, MARF, MSL)
  Promoter: CMV promoter
  Tag / fusion protein: 2HA (C terminal on insert)
  Cloning method: Restriction Enzyme; 5′ cloning site BamHI (not destroyed); 3′ cloning site XhoI (not destroyed)
  Sequencing primers: 5′ T7 promoter primer; 3′ pCDNA3.1/BGH
Terms and licenses: Academic/Nonprofit Terms; Industry Terms: Not Available to Industry
How to cite: pcDNA3.1 Mfn2-HA S27D was a gift from Allan Weissman (Addgene plasmid # 139194 ; http://n2t.net/addgene:139194 ; RRID:Addgene_139194)
