[The description below was written by a language model from this plasmid's Addgene catalogue record and pLannotate feature annotations shown in this document.]
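Description:
pcDNA3.1 Mfn2-HA S27D is a mammalian expression plasmid built on the pcDNA3.1+ backbone that drives expression of human mitofusin 2 (MFN2) carrying a serine 27 to aspartic acid substitution. The MFN2 coding sequence, inserted between retained BamHI and XhoI sites, sits downstream of the human cytomegalovirus immediate early enhancer and promoter and is followed by the bovine growth hormone polyadenylation signal. A C-terminal HA epitope tag is fused to the insert. The catalogue lists it as a double HA tag, and the feature table annotates it as a partial match to a 3xHA element, which fits a tag of fewer than three repeats. A T7 promoter upstream and an SP6 promoter downstream of the insert flank the cloning region and can serve for in vitro transcription or as sequencing primer sites.

For propagation in E. coli the plasmid carries a high-copy ColE1/pUC-type origin and the β-lactamase gene for ampicillin selection, along with an f1 origin for single-stranded DNA production. An SV40 early promoter drives the neomycin phosphotransferase gene, terminated by the SV40 poly(A) signal, allowing G418 selection of stably transfected mammalian cells. Short annotated fragments such as the HIV-1 LTR, ble and lacI hits are probably small similarity matches within backbone sequence rather than functional parts. The sequenced record is slightly longer than the catalogue total size.

MFN2 is a mitochondrial outer membrane GTPase that mediates mitochondrial fusion. Replacing a serine with aspartate is a common way to mimic phosphorylation, and the associated publication concerns stress-induced phosphorylation and proteasomal degradation of mitofusin 2. This suggests use in studying how modification at this site affects MFN2 stability, mitochondrial fragmentation and apoptosis, with the HA tag allowing detection or immunoprecipitation.
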