Features (pLannotate 1.2.2; 22 found; start..end, strand, type, name):
      1..380     +  enhancer       CMV enhancer: human cytomegalovirus immediate early enhancer
    381..584     +  promoter       CMV promoter: human cytomegalovirus (CMV) immediate early promoter
    580..613     +  LTR            5' LTR (truncated) (fragment): truncated 5' long terminal repeat (LTR) from HIV-1
    629..647     +  promoter       T7 promoter: promoter for bacteriophage T7 RNA polymerase
    679..2949    +  CDS            MFN2: MFN2_HUMAN - Also known as CPRP1, KIAA0214. Experimental evidence at protein level: Swiss-Prot protein existence level 1. Mitochondrial outer membrane GTPase that mediates mitochondrial clustering and fusion (PubMed:11181170, PubMed:11950885, PubMed:26214738, PubMed:28114303). Mitochondria are highly dynamic organelles, and their morphology is determined by the equilibrium between mitochondrial fusion and fission events (PubMed:28114303). Overexpression induces the formation of mitochondrial networks (PubMed:28114303). Membrane clustering requires GTPase activity and may involve a major rearra
   2956..3020    +  CDS            3xHA (fragment): three tandem HA epitope tags
   3049..3067    -  promoter       SP6 promoter: promoter for bacteriophage SP6 RNA polymerase
   3093..3317    +  polyA_signal   bGH poly(A) signal: bovine growth hormone polyadenylation signal
   3321..3342    +  promoter       SV40 promoter (fragment): SV40 enhancer and early promoter
   3363..3791    +  rep_origin     f1 ori (sequence partly withheld): f1 bacteriophage origin of replication; arrow indicates direction of (+) strand synthesis
   3805..4134    +  promoter       SV40 promoter: SV40 enhancer and early promoter
   4201..4992    +  CDS            neo: KKA2_KLEPN - Also known as kan, nptII. Experimental evidence at protein level: Swiss-Prot protein existence level 1. Resistance to kanamycin, neomycin, paromomycin, ribostamycin, butirosin and gentamicin B. From Klebsiella pneumoniae.
   5016..5174    +  CDS            ble (fragment): BLE_KLEPN - Experimental evidence at protein level: Swiss-Prot protein existence level 1. Binding protein with a strong affinity to the bleomycin family of antibiotics. Binds to CL990; an antimitotic-antibiotic compound. From Klebsiella pneumoniae.
   5169..5290    +  polyA_signal   SV40 poly(A) signal: SV40 polyadenylation signal
   5363..5379    -  protein_bind   lac operator: The lac repressor binds to the lac operator to inhibit transcription in E. coli. This inhibition can be relieved by adding lactose or isopropyl-β-D-thiogalactopyranoside (IPTG). lac repressor encoded by lacI
   5387..5417    -  promoter       lac promoter: promoter for the E. coli lac operon
   5432..5453    -  protein_bind   CAP binding site: CAP binding activates transcription in the presence of cAMP. E. coli catabolite activator protein
   5466..5558    -  CDS            lacI (fragment): lac repressor; lacI; The lac repressor binds to the lac operator to inhibit transcription in E. coli. This inhibition can be relieved by adding lactose or isopropyl-β-D-thiogalactopyranoside (IPTG).
   5741..6329    -  rep_origin     ori: high-copy-number ColE1/pMB1/pBR322/pUC origin of replication
   6500..7360    -  CDS            AmpR: β-lactamase; bla; confers resistance to ampicillin, carbenicillin, and related antibiotics
   7361..7465    -  promoter       AmpR promoter: bla
   7524..7576    -  misc_feature   bom (fragment): basis of mobility region from pBR322
>Addgene plasmid #139194 | pcDNA3.1 Mfn2-HA S27D | addgene full sequence | sequence record 413164 | Addgene NGS Result
GACATTGATTATTGACTAGTTATTAATAGTAATCAATTACGGGGTCATTAGTTCATAGCCCATATATGGA
GTTCCGCGTTACATAACTTACGGTAAATGGCCCGCCTGGCTGACCGCCCAACGACCCCCGCCCATTGACG
TCAATAATGACGTATGTTCCCATAGTAACGCCAATAGGGACTTTCCATTGACGTCAATGGGTGGAGTATT
TACGGTAAACTGCCCACTTGGCAGTACATCAAGTGTATCATATGCCAAGTACGCCCCCTATTGACGTCAA
TGACGGTAAATGGCCCGCCTGGCATTATGCCCAGTACATGACCTTATGGGACTTTCCTACTTGGCAGTAC
ATCTACGTATTAGTCATCGCTATTACCATGGTGATGCGGTTTTGGCAGTACATCAATGGGCGTGGATAGC
GGTTTGACTCACGGGGATTTCCAAGTCTCCACCCCATTGACGTCAATGGGAGTTTGTTTTGGCACCAAAA
TCAACGGGACTTTCCAAAATGTCGTAACAACTCCGCCCCATTGACGCAAATGGGCGGTAGGCGTGTACGG
TGGGAGGTCTATATAAGCAGAGCTCTCTGGCTAACTAGAGAACCCACTGCTTACTGGCTTATCGAAATTA
ATACGACTCACTATAGGGAGACCCAAGCTTGGTACCGAGCTCGGATCCATGTCCCTGCTCTTCTCTCGAT
GCAACTCTATCGTCACAGTCAAGAAAAATAAGAGACACATGGCTGAGGTGAATGCAGACCCACTTAAGCA
CTTTGTCACTGCCAAGAAGAAGATCAATGGCATTTTTGAGCAGCTGGGGGCCTACATCCAGGAGAGCGCC
ACCTTCCTTGAAGACACGTACAGGAATGCAGAACTGGACCCCGTTACCACAGAAGAACAGGTTCTGGACG
TCAAAGGTTACCTATCCAAAGTGAGAGGCATCAGTGAGGTGCTGGCTCGGAGGCACATGAAAGTGGCTTT
TTTTGGCCGGACGAGCAATGGGAAGAGCACCGTGATCAATGCCATGCTCTGGGACAAAGTTCTGCCCTCT
GGGATTGGCCACACCACCAATTGCTTCCTGCGGGTAGAGGGCACAGATGGCCATGAGGCCTTTCTCCTTA
CCGAGGGCTCAGAGGAAAAGAGGAGTGCCAAGACTGTGAACCAGCTGGCCCATGCCCTCCACCAGGACAA
GCAGCTCCATGCCGGCAGCCTAGTGAGTGTGATGTGGCCCAACTCTAAGTGCCCACTTCTGAAGGATGAC
CTCGTTTTGATGGACAGCCCTGGTATTGATGTCACCACAGAGCTGGACAGCTGGATTGACAAGTTTTGTC
TGGATGCTGATGTGTTTGTGCTGGTGGCCAACTCAGAGTCCACCCTGATGCAGACGGAAAAGCACTTCTT
CCACAAGGTGAGTGAGCGTCTCTCCCGGCCAAACATCTTCATCCTGAACAACCGCTGGGATGCATCTGCC
TCAGAGCCCGAGTACATGGAGGAGGTGCGGCGGCAGCACATGGAGCGTTGTACCAGCTTCCTGGTGGATG
AGCTGGGCGTGGTGGATCGATCCCAGGCCGGGGACCGCATCTTCTTTGTGTCTGCTAAGGAGGTGCTCAA
CGCCAGGATTCAGAAAGCCCAGGGCATGCCTGAAGGAGGGGGCGCTCTCGCAGAAGGCTTTCAAGTGAGG
ATGTTTGAGTTTCAGAATTTTGAGAGGAGATTTGAGGAGTGCATCTCCCAGTCTGCAGTGAAGACCAAGT
TTGAGCAGCACACGGTCCGGGCCAAGCAGATTGCAGAGGCGGTTCGACTCATCATGGACTCCCTGCACAT
GGCGGCTCGGGAGCAGCAGGTTTACTGCGAGGAAATGCGTGAAGAGCGGCAAGACCGACTGAAATTTATT
GACAAACAGCTGGAGCTCTTGGCTCAAGACTATAAGCTGCGAATTAAGCAGATTACGGAGGAAGTGGAGA
GGCAGGTGTCGACTGCAATGGCCGAGGAGATCAGGCGCCTCTCTGTACTGGTGGACGATTACCAGATGGA
CTTCCACCCTTCTCCAGTAGTCCTCAAGGTTTATAAGAATGAGCTGCACCGCCACATAGAGGAAGGACTG
GGTCGAAACATGTCTGACCGCTGCTCCACGGCCATCACCAACTCCCTGCAGACCATGCAGCAGGACATGA
TAGATGGCTTGAAACCCCTCCTTCCTGTGTCTGTGCGGAGTCAGATAGACATGCTGGTCCCACGCCAGTG
CTTCTCCCTCAACTATGACCTAAACTGTGACAAGCTGTGTGCTGACTTCCAGGAAGACATTGAGTTCCAT
TTCTCTCTCGGATGGACCATGCTGGTGAATAGGTTCCTGGGCCCCAAGAACAGCCGTCGGGCCTTGATGG
GCTACAATGACCAGGTCCAGCGTCCCATCCCTCTGACGCCAGCCAACCCCAGCATGCCCCCACTGCCACA
GGGCTCGCTCACCCAGGAGGAGTTCATGGTTTCCATGGTTACCGGCCTGGCCTCCTTGACATCCAGGACC
TCCATGGGCATTCTTGTTGTTGGAGGAGTGGTGTGGAAGGCAGTGGGCTGGCGGCTCATTGCCCTCTCCT
TTGGGCTCTATGGCCTCCTCTACGTCTATGAGCGTCTGACCTGGACCACCAAGGCCAAGGAGAGGGCCTT
CAAGCGCCAGTTTGTGGAGCATGCCAGCGAGAAGCTGCAGCTTGTCATCAGCTACACTGGCTCCAACTGC
AGCCACCAAGTCCAGCAGGAACTGTCTGGGACCTTTGCTCATCTGTGTCAGCAAGTTGACGTCACCCGGG
AGAACCTGGAGCAGGAAATTGCCGCCATGAACAAGAAAATTGAGGTTCTTGACTCACTTCAGAGCAAAGC
AAAGCTGCTCAGGAATAAAGCCGGTTGGTTGGACAGTGAGCTCAACATGTTCACACACCAGTACCTGCAG
CCCAGCAGAGAATTCTACCCATACGATGTTCCTGACTATGCGGGCTATCCCTATGACGTCCCGGACTATG
CAGGATCCTAACTCGAGCATGCATCTAGAGGGCCCTATTCTATAGTGTCACCTAAATGCTAGAGCTCGCT
GATCAGCCTCGACTGTGCCTTCTAGTTGCCAGCCATCTGTTGTTTGCCCCTCCCCCGTGCCTTCCTTGAC
CCTGGAAGGTGCCACTCCCACTGTCCTTTCCTAATAAAATGAGGAAATTGCATCGCATTGTCTGAGTAGG
TGTCATTCTATTCTGGGGGGTGGGGTGGGGCAGGACAGCAAGGGGGAGGATTGGGAAGACAATAGCAGGC
ATGCTGGGGATGCGGTGGGCTCTATGGCTTCTGAGGCGGAAAGAACCAGCTGGGGCTCTAGGGGGTATCC
CC
[124 nt withheld, positions 3363-3486]
C
[91 nt withheld, positions 3488-3578]
A
[49 nt withheld, positions 3580-3628]
CCTTTGACGTTGGAGTCCACGTTCTTT
[37 nt withheld, positions 3656-3692]
ACCCTATCTCGGTCTATTCTTTTGATTTATAAGGGATTTTGCCGATTTCGGCCTATTGGTTAAAAAATGA
GCTGATTTAACAAAAATTTAACGCGAATTAATTCTGTGGAATGTGTGTCAGTTAGGGTGTGGAAAGTCCC
CAGGCTCCCCAGCAGGCAGAAGTATGCAAAGCATGCATCTCAATTAGTCAGCAACCAGGTGTGGAAAGTC
CCCAGGCTCCCCAGCAGGCAGAAGTATGCAAAGCATGCATCTCAATTAGTCAGCAACCATAGTCCCGCCC
CTAACTCCGCCCATCCCGCCCCTAACTCCGCCCAGTTCCGCCCATTCTCCGCCCCATGGCTGACTAATTT
TTTTTATTTATGCAGAGGCCGAGGCCGCCTCTGCCTCTGAGCTATTCCAGAAGTAGTGAGGAGGCTTTTT
TGGAGGCCTAGGCTTTTGCAAAAAGCTCCCGGGAGCTTGTATATCCATTTTCGGATCTGATCAAGAGACA
GGATGAGGATCGTTTCGCATGATTGAACAAGATGGATTGCACGCAGGTTCTCCGGCCGCTTGGGTGGAGA
GGCTATTCGGCTATGACTGGGCACAACAGACAATCGGCTGCTCTGATGCCGCCGTGTTCCGGCTGTCAGC
GCAGGGGCGCCCGGTTCTTTTTGTCAAGACCGACCTGTCCGGTGCCCTGAATGAACTGCAGGACGAGGCA
GCGCGGCTATCGTGGCTGGCCACGACGGGCGTTCCTTGCGCAGCTGTGCTCGACGTTGTCACTGAAGCGG
GAAGGGACTGGCTGCTATTGGGCGAAGTGCCGGGGCAGGATCTCCTGTCATCTCACCTTGCTCCTGCCGA
GAAAGTATCCATCATGGCTGATGCAATGCGGCGGCTGCATACGCTTGATCCGGCTACCTGCCCATTCGAC
CACCAAGCGAAACATCGCATCGAGCGAGCACGTACTCGGATGGAAGCCGGTCTTGTCGATCAGGATGATC
TGGACGAAGAGCATCAGGGGCTCGCGCCAGCCGAACTGTTCGCCAGGCTCAAGGCGCGCATGCCCGACGG
CGAGGATCTCGTCGTGACCCATGGCGATGCCTGCTTGCCGAATATCATGGTGGAAAATGGCCGCTTTTCT
GGATTCATCGACTGTGGCCGGCTGGGTGTGGCGGACCGCTATCAGGACATAGCGTTGGCTACCCGTGATA
TTGCTGAAGAGCTTGGCGGCGAATGGGCTGACCGCTTCCTCGTGCTTTACGGTATCGCCGCTCCCGATTC
GCAGCGCATCGCCTTCTATCGCCTTCTTGACGAGTTCTTCTGAGCGGGACTCTGGGGTTCGAAATGACCG
ACCAAGCGACGCCCAACCTGCCATCACGAGATTTCGATTCCACCGCCGCCTTCTATGAAAGGTTGGGCTT
CGGAATCGTTTTCCGGGACGCCGGCTGGATGATCCTCCAGCGCGGGGATCTCATGCTGGAGTTCTTCGCC
CACCCCAACTTGTTTATTGCAGCTTATAATGGTTACAAATAAAGCAATAGCATCACAAATTTCACAAATA
AAGCATTTTTTTCACTGCATTCTAGTTGTGGTTTGTCCAAACTCATCAATGTATCTTATCATGTCTGTAT
ACCGTCGACCTCTAGCTAGAGCTTGGCGTAATCATGGTCATAGCTGTTTCCTGTGTGAAATTGTTATCCG
CTCACAATTCCACACAACATACGAGCCGGAAGCATAAAGTGTAAAGCCTGGGGTGCCTAATGAGTGAGCT
AACTCACATTAATTGCGTTGCGCTCACTGCCCGCTTTCCAGTCGGGAAACCTGTCGTGCCAGCTGCATTA
ATGAATCGGCCAACGCGCGGGGAGAGGCGGTTTGCGTATTGGGCGCTCTTCCGCTTCCTCGCTCACTGAC
TCGCTGCGCTCGGTCGTTCGGCTGCGGCGAGCGGTATCAGCTCACTCAAAGGCGGTAATACGGTTATCCA
CAGAATCAGGGGATAACGCAGGAAAGAACATGTGAGCAAAAGGCCAGCAAAAGGCCAGGAACCGTAAAAA
GGCCGCGTTGCTGGCGTTTTTCCATAGGCTCCGCCCCCCTGACGAGCATCACAAAAATCGACGCTCAAGT
CAGAGGTGGCGAAACCCGACAGGACTATAAAGATACCAGGCGTTTCCCCCTGGAAGCTCCCTCGTGCGCT
CTCCTGTTCCGACCCTGCCGCTTACCGGATACCTGTCCGCCTTTCTCCCTTCGGGAAGCGTGGCGCTTTC
TCATAGCTCACGCTGTAGGTATCTCAGTTCGGTGTAGGTCGTTCGCTCCAAGCTGGGCTGTGTGCACGAA
CCCCCCGTTCAGCCCGACCGCTGCGCCTTATCCGGTAACTATCGTCTTGAGTCCAACCCGGTAAGACACG
ACTTATCGCCACTGGCAGCAGCCACTGGTAACAGGATTAGCAGAGCGAGGTATGTAGGCGGTGCTACAGA
GTTCTTGAAGTGGTGGCCTAACTACGGCTACACTAGAAGAACAGTATTTGGTATCTGCGCTCTGCTGAAG
CCAGTTACCTTCGGAAAAAGAGTTGGTAGCTCTTGATCCGGCAAACAAACCACCGCTGGTAGCGGTGGTT
TTTTTGTTTGCAAGCAGCAGATTACGCGCAGAAAAAAAGGATCTCAAGAAGATCCTTTGATCTTTTCTAC
GGGGTCTGACGCTCAGTGGAACGAAAACTCACGTTAAGGGATTTTGGTCATGAGATTATCAAAAAGGATC
TTCACCTAGATCCTTTTAAATTAAAAATGAAGTTTTAAATCAATCTAAAGTATATATGAGTAAACTTGGT
CTGACAGTTACCAATGCTTAATCAGTGAGGCACCTATCTCAGCGATCTGTCTATTTCGTTCATCCATAGT
TGCCTGACTCCCCGTCGTGTAGATAACTACGATACGGGAGGGCTTACCATCTGGCCCCAGTGCTGCAATG
ATACCGCGAGACCCACGCTCACCGGCTCCAGATTTATCAGCAATAAACCAGCCAGCCGGAAGGGCCGAGC
GCAGAAGTGGTCCTGCAACTTTATCCGCCTCCATCCAGTCTATTAATTGTTGCCGGGAAGCTAGAGTAAG
TAGTTCGCCAGTTAATAGTTTGCGCAACGTTGTTGCCATTGCTACAGGCATCGTGGTGTCACGCTCGTCG
TTTGGTATGGCTTCATTCAGCTCCGGTTCCCAACGATCAAGGCGAGTTACATGATCCCCCATGTTGTGCA
AAAAAGCGGTTAGCTCCTTCGGTCCTCCGATCGTTGTCAGAAGTAAGTTGGCCGCAGTGTTATCACTCAT
GGTTATGGCAGCACTGCATAATTCTCTTACTGTCATGCCATCCGTAAGATGCTTTTCTGTGACTGGTGAG
TACTCAACCAAGTCATTCTGAGAATAGTGTATGCGGCGACCGAGTTGCTCTTGCCCGGCGTCAATACGGG
ATAATACCGCGCCACATAGCAGAACTTTAAAAGTGCTCATCATTGGAAAACGTTCTTCGGGGCGAAAACT
CTCAAGGATCTTACCGCTGTTGAGATCCAGTTCGATGTAACCCACTCGTGCACCCAACTGATCTTCAGCA
TCTTTTACTTTCACCAGCGTTTCTGGGTGAGCAAAAACAGGAAGGCAAAATGCCGCAAAAAAGGGAATAA
GGGCGACACGGAAATGTTGAATACTCATACTCTTCCTTTTTCAATATTATTGAAGCATTTATCAGGGTTA
TTGTCTCATGAGCGGATACATATTTGAATGTATTTAGAAAAATAAACAAATAGGGGTTCCGCGCACATTT
CCCCGAAAAGTGCCACCTGACGTCGACGGATCGGGAGATCTCCCGATCCCCTATGGTGCACTCTCAGTAC
AATCTGCTCTGATGCCGCATAGTTAAGCCAGTATCTGCTCCCTGCTTGTGTGTTGGAGGTCGCTGAGTAG
TGCGCGAGCAAAATTTAAGCTACAACAAGGCAAGGCTTGACCGACAATTGCATGAAGAATCTGCTTAGGG
TTAGGCGTTTTGCGCTGCTTCGCGATGTACGGGCCAGATATACGCGTT
